>Addgene plasmid #27368 | pLKO1-shYAP1 | addgene full sequence | sequence record 322458 | Addgene NGS Result
TTGGGGTTGCGCCTTTTCCAAGGCAGCCCTGGGTTTGCGCAGGGACGCGGCTGCTCTGGGCGTGGTTCCG
GGAAACGCAGCGGCGCCGACCCTGGGTCTCGCACATTCTTCACGTCCGTTCGCAGCGTCACCCGGATCTT
CGCCGCTACCCTTGTGGGCCCCCCGGCGACGCTTCCTGCTCCGCCCCTAAGTCGGGAAGGTTCCTTGCGG
TTCGCGGCGTGCCGGACGTGACAAACGGAAGCCGCACGTCTCACTAGTACCCTCGCAGACGGACAGCGCC
AGGGAGCAATGGCAGCGCGCCGACCGCGATGGGCTGTGGCCAATAGCGGCTGCTCAGCAGGGCGCGCCGA
GAGCAGCGGCCGGGAAGGGGCGGTGCGGGAGGCGGGGTGTGGGGCGGTAGTGTGGGCCCTGTTCCTGCCC
GCGCGGTGTTCCGCATTCTGCAAGCCTCCGGAGCGCACGTCGGCAGTCGGCTCCCTCGTTGACCGAATCA
CCGACCTCTCTCCCCAGGGGGATCCACCGGAGCTTACCATGACCGAGTACAAGCCCACGGTGCGCCTCGC
CACCCGCGACGACGTCCCCAGGGCCGTACGCACCCTCGCCGCCGCGTTCGCCGACTACCCCGCCACGCGC
CACACCGTCGATCCGGACCGCCACATCGAGCGGGTCACCGAGCTGCAAGAACTCTTCCTCACGCGCGTCG
GGCTCGACATCGGCAAGGTGTGGGTCGCGGACGACGGCGCCGCGGTGGCGGTCTGGACCACGCCGGAGAG
CGTCGAAGCGGGGGCGGTGTTCGCCGAGATCGGCCCGCGCATGGCCGAGTTGAGCGGTTCCCGGCTGGCC
GCGCAGCAACAGATGGAAGGCCTCCTGGCGCCGCACCGGCCCAAGGAGCCCGCGTGGTTCCTGGCCACCG
TCGGCGTCTCGCCCGACCACCAGGGCAAGGGTCTGGGCAGCGCCGTCGTGCTCCCCGGAGTGGAGGCGGC
CGAGCGCGCCGGGGTGCCCGCCTTCCTGGAGACCTCCGCGCCCCGCAACCTCCCCTTCTACGAGCGGCTC
GGCTTCACCGTCACCGCCGACGTCGAGGTGCCCGAAGGACCGCGCACCTGGTGCATGACCCGCAAGCCCG
GTGCCTGACGCCCGCCCCACGACCCGCAGCGCCCGACCGAAAGGAGCGCACGACCCCATGCATCGGTACC
TTTAAGACCAATGACTTACAAGGCAGCTGTAGATCTTAGCCACTTTTTAAAAGAAAAGGGGGGACTGGAA
GGGCTAATTCACTCCCAACGAAGACAAGATCTGCTTTTTGCTTGTACTGGGTCTCTCTGGTTAGACCAGA
TCTGAGCCTGGGAGCTCTCTGGCTAACTAGGGAACCCACTGCTTAAGCCTCAATAAAGCTTGCCTTGAGT
GCTTCAAGTAGTGTGTGCCCGTCTGTTGTGTGACTCTGGTAACTAGAGATCCCTCAGACCCTTTTAGTCA
GTGTGGAAAATCTCTAGCAGTAGTAGTTCATGTCATCTTATTATTCAGTATTTATAACTTGCAAAGAAAT
GAATATCAGAGAGTGAGAGGAACTTGTTTATTGCAGCTTATAATGGTTACAAATAAAGCAATAGCATCAC
AAATTTCACAAATAAAGCATTTTTTTCACTGCATTCTAGTTGTGGTTTGTCCAAACTCATCAATGTATCT
TATCATGTCTGGCTCTAGCTATCCCGCCCCTAACTCCGCCCATCCCGCCCCTAACTCCGCCCAGTTCCGC
CCATTCTCCGCCCCATGGCTGACTAATTTTTTTTATTTATGCAGAGGCCGAGGCCGCCTCGGCCTCTGAG
CTATTCCAGAAGTAGTGAGGAGGCTTTTTTGGAGGCCTAGGGACGTACCCAATTCGCCCTATAGTGAGTC
GTATTACGCGCGCTCACTGGCCGTCGTTTTACAACGTCGTGACTGGGAAAACCCTGGCGTTACCCAACTT
AATCGCCTTGCAGCACATCCCCCTTTCGCCAGCTGGCGTAATAGCGAAGAGGCCCGCACCGATCGCCCTT
CCCAACAGTTGCGCAGCCTGAATGGCGAATGGG
[124 nt withheld, positions 2064-2187]
C
[91 nt withheld, positions 2189-2279]
A
[49 nt withheld, positions 2281-2329]
CCTTTGACGTTGGAGTCCACGTTCTTT
[37 nt withheld, positions 2357-2393]
ACCCTATCTCGGTCTATTCTTTTGATTTATAAGGGATTTTGCCGATTTCGGCCTATTGGTTAAAAAATGA
GCTGATTTAACAAAAATTTAACGCGAATTTTAACAAAATATTAACGCTTACAATTTAGGTGGCACTTTTC
GGGGAAATGTGCGCGGAACCCCTATTTGTTTATTTTTCTAAATACATTCAAATATGTATCCGCTCATGAG
ACAATAACCCTGATAAATGCTTCAATAATATTGAAAAAGGAAGAGTATGAGTATTCAACATTTCCGTGTC
GCCCTTATTCCCTTTTTTGCGGCATTTTGCCTTCCTGTTTTTGCTCACCCAGAAACGCTGGTGAAAGTAA
AAGATGCTGAAGATCAGTTGGGTGCACGAGTGGGTTACATCGAACTGGATCTCAACAGCGGTAAGATCCT
TGAGAGTTTTCGCCCCGAAGAACGTTTTCCAATGATGAGCACTTTTAAAGTTCTGCTATGTGGCGCGGTA
TTATCCCGTATTGACGCCGGGCAAGAGCAACTCGGTCGCCGCATACACTATTCTCAGAATGACTTGGTTG
AGTACTCACCAGTCACAGAAAAGCATCTTACGGATGGCATGACAGTAAGAGAATTATGCAGTGCTGCCAT
AACCATGAGTGATAACACTGCGGCCAACTTACTTCTGACAACGATCGGAGGACCGAAGGAGCTAACCGCT
TTTTTGCACAACATGGGGGATCATGTAACTCGCCTTGATCGTTGGGAACCGGAGCTGAATGAAGCCATAC
CAAACGACGAGCGTGACACCACGATGCCTGTAGCAATGGCAACAACGTTGCGCAAACTATTAACTGGCGA
ACTACTTACTCTAGCTTCCCGGCAACAATTAATAGACTGGATGGAGGCGGATAAAGTTGCAGGACCACTT
CTGCGCTCGGCCCTTCCGGCTGGCTGGTTTATTGCTGATAAATCTGGAGCCGGTGAGCGTGGGTCTCGCG
GTATCATTGCAGCACTGGGGCCAGATGGTAAGCCCTCCCGTATCGTAGTTATCTACACGACGGGGAGTCA
GGCAACTATGGATGAACGAAATAGACAGATCGCTGAGATAGGTGCCTCACTGATTAAGCATTGGTAACTG
TCAGACCAAGTTTACTCATATATACTTTAGATTGATTTAAAACTTCATTTTTAATTTAAAAGGATCTAGG
TGAAGATCCTTTTTGATAATCTCATGACCAAAATCCCTTAACGTGAGTTTTCGTTCCACTGAGCGTCAGA
CCCCGTAGAAAAGATCAAAGGATCTTCTTGAGATCCTTTTTTTCTGCGCGTAATCTGCTGCTTGCAAACA
AAAAAACCACCGCTACCAGCGGTGGTTTGTTTGCCGGATCAAGAGCTACCAACTCTTTTTCCGAAGGTAA
CTGGCTTCAGCAGAGCGCAGATACCAAATACTGTTCTTCTAGTGTAGCCGTAGTTAGGCCACCACTTCAA
GAACTCTGTAGCACCGCCTACATACCTCGCTCTGCTAATCCTGTTACCAGTGGCTGCTGCCAGTGGCGAT
AAGTCGTGTCTTACCGGGTTGGACTCAAGACGATAGTTACCGGATAAGGCGCAGCGGTCGGGCTGAACGG
GGGGTTCGTGCACACAGCCCAGCTTGGAGCGAACGACCTACACCGAACTGAGATACCTACAGCGTGAGCT
ATGAGAAAGCGCCACGCTTCCCGAAGGGAGAAAGGCGGACAGGTATCCGGTAAGCGGCAGGGTCGGAACA
GGAGAGCGCACGAGGGAGCTTCCAGGGGGAAACGCCTGGTATCTTTATAGTCCTGTCGGGTTTCGCCACC
TCTGACTTGAGCGTCGATTTTTGTGATGCTCGTCAGGGGGGCGGAGCCTATGGAAAAACGCCAGCAACGC
GGCCTTTTTACGGTTCCTGGCCTTTTGCTGGCCTTTTGCTCACATGTTCTTTCCTGCGTTATCCCCTGAT
TCTGTGGATAACCGTATTACCGCCTTTGAGTGAGCTGATACCGCTCGCCGCAGCCGAACGACCGAGCGCA
GCGAGTCAGTGAGCGAGGAAGCGGAAGAGCGCCCAATACGCAAACCGCCTCTCCCCGCGCGTTGGCCGAT
TCATTAATGCAGCTGGCACGACAGGTTTCCCGACTGGAAAGCGGGCAGTGAGCGCAACGCAATTAATGTG
AGTTAGCTCACTCATTAGGCACCCCAGGCTTTACACTTTATGCTTCCGGCTCGTATGTTGTGTGGAATTG
TGAGCGGATAACAATTTCACACAGGAAACAGCTATGACCATGATTACGCCAAGCGCGCAATTAACCCTCA
CTAAAGGGAACAAAAGCTGGAGCTGCAAGCTTAATGTAGTCTTATGCAATACTCTTGTAGTCTTGCAACA
TGGTAACGATGAGTTAGCAACATGCCTTACAAGGAGAGAAAAAGCACCGTGCATGCCGATTGGTGGAAGT
AAGGTGGTACGATCGTGCCTTATTAGGAAGGCAACAGACGGGTCTGACATGGATTGGACGAACCACTGAA
TTGCCGCATTGCAGAGATATTGTATTTAAGTGCCTAGCTCGATACATAAACGGGTCTCTCTGGTTAGACC
AGATCTGAGCCTGGGAGCTCTCTGGCTAACTAGGGAACCCACTGCTTAAGCCTCAATAAAGCTTGCCTTG
AGTGCTTCAAGTAGTGTGTGCCCGTCTGTTGTGTGACTCTGGTAACTAGAGATCCCTCAGACCCTTTTAG
TCAGTGTGGAAAATCTCTAGCAGTGGCGCCCGAACAGGGACTTGAAAGCGAAAGGGAAACCAGAGGAGCT
CTCTCGACGCAGGACTCGGCTTGCTGAAGCGCGCACGGCAAGAGGCGAGGGGCGGCGACTGGTGAGTACG
CCAAAAATTTTGACTAGCGGAGGCTAGAAGGAGAGAGATGGGTGCGAGAGCGTCAGTATTAAGCGGGGGA
GAATTAGATCGCGATGGGAAAAAATTCGGTTAAGGCCAGGGGGAAAGAAAAAATATAAATTAAAACATAT
AGTATGGGCAAGCAGGGAGCTAGAACGATTCGCAGTTAATCCTGGCCTGTTAGAAACATCAGAAGGCTGT
AGACAAATACTGGGACAGCTACAACCATCCCTTCAGACAGGATCAGAAGAACTTAGATCATTATATAATA
CAGTAGCAACCCTCTATTGTGTGCATCAAAGGATAGAGATAAAAGACACCAAGGAAGCTTTAGACAAGAT
AGAGGAAGAGCAAAACAAAAGTAAGACCACCGCACAGCAAGCGGCCGCTGATCTTCAGACCTGGAGGAGG
AGATATGAGGGACAATTGGAGAAGTGAATTATATAAATATAAAGTAGTAAAAATTGAACCATTAGGAGTA
GCACCCACCAAGGCAAAGAGAAGAGTGGTGCAGAGAGAAAAAAGAGCAGTGGGAATAGGAGCTTTGTTCC
TTGGGTTCTTGGGAGCAGCAGGAAGCACTATGGGCGCAGCGTCAATGACGCTGACGGTACAGGCCAGACA
ATTATTGTCTGGTATAGTGCAGCAGCAGAACAATTTGCTGAGGGCTATTGAGGCGCAACAGCATCTGTTG
CAACTCACAGTCTGGGGCATCAAGCAGCTCCAGGCAAGAATCCTGGCTGTGGAAAGATACCTAAAGGATC
AACAGCTCCTGGGGATTTGGGGTTGCTCTGGAAAACTCATTTGCACCACTGCTGTGCCTTGGAATGCTAG
TTGGAGTAATAAATCTCTGGAACAGATTTGGAATCACACGACCTGGATGGAGTGGGACAGAGAAATTAAC
AATTACACAAGCTTAATACACTCCTTAATTGAAGAATCGCAAAACCAGCAAGAAAAGAATGAACAAGAAT
TATTGGAATTAGATAAATGGGCAAGTTTGTGGAATTGGTTTAACATAACAAATTGGCTGTGGTATATAAA
ATTATTCATAATGATAGTAGGAGGCTTGGTAGGTTTAAGAATAGTTTTTGCTGTACTTTCTATAGTGAAT
AGAGTTAGGCAGGGATATTCACCATTATCGTTTCAGACCCACCTCCCAACCCCGAGGGGACCCGACAGGC
CCGAAGGAATAGAAGAAGAAGGTGGAGAGAGAGACAGAGACAGATCCATTCGATTAGTGAACGGATCTCG
ACGGTATCGATCACGAGACTAGCCTCGAGCGGCCGCCCCCTTCACCGAGGGCCTATTTCCCATGATTCCT
TCATATTTGCATATACGATACAAGGCTGTTAGAGAGATAATTGGAATTAATTTGACTGTAAACACAAAGA
TATTAGTACAAAATACGTGACGTAGAAAGTAATAATTTCTTGGGTAGTTTGCAGTTTTAAAATTATGTTT
TAAAATGGACTATCATATGCTTACCGTAACTTGAAAGTATTTCGATTTCTTGGCTTTATATATCTTGTGG
AAAGGACGAAACACCGGAAGCTTTGAGTTCTGACATCCCTCGAGGGATGTCAGAACTCAAAGCTTTTTTT
CAATTCTCGACCTCGAGACAAATGGCAGTATTCATCCACAATTTTAAAAGAAAAGGGGGGATTGGGGGGT
ACAGTGCAGGGGAAAGAATAGTAGACATAATAGCAACAGACATACAAACTAAAGAATTACAAAAACAAAT
TACAAAAATTCAAAATTTTCGGGTTTATTACAGGGACAGCAGAGATCCACTTTGGCCGCGGCTCGAGGGG
G
Features (pLannotate 1.2.2; 25 found; start..end, strand, type, name):
    529..1128    +  CDS            PuroR: puromycin N-acetyltransferase; pac from Streptomyces alboniger; confers resistance to puromycin
   1171..1254    +  CDS            nef (fragment): NEF_HV1Z2 - Experimental evidence at protein level: Swiss-Prot protein existence level 1. Extracellular Nef protein targets CD4(+) T-lymphocytes for apoptosis by interacting with CXCR4 surface receptors. From Human immunodeficiency virus type 1 group M subtype D (isolate Z2/CDC-Z34) (HIV-1).
   1256..1489    +  LTR            3' LTR (ΔU3): self-inactivating 3' long terminal repeat (LTR) from HIV-1
   1561..1682    +  polyA_signal   SV40 poly(A) signal: SV40 polyadenylation signal
   1722..1857    +  rep_origin     SV40 ori: SV40 origin of replication
   1878..1896    -  promoter       T7 promoter: promoter for bacteriophage T7 RNA polymerase
   1904..2059    +  CDS            lacZα (fragment): LacZα fragment of β-galactosidase; lacZ fragment
   2064..2492    +  rep_origin     f1 ori (sequence partly withheld): f1 bacteriophage origin of replication; arrow indicates direction of (+) strand synthesis
   2545..2649    +  promoter       AmpR promoter: bla
   2650..3510    +  CDS            AmpR: β-lactamase; bla; confers resistance to ampicillin, carbenicillin, and related antibiotics
   3681..4269    +  rep_origin     ori: high-copy-number ColE1/pMB1/pBR322/pUC origin of replication
   4452..4544    +  CDS            lacI (fragment): lac repressor; lacI; The lac repressor binds to the lac operator to inhibit transcription in E. coli. This inhibition can be relieved by adding lactose or isopropyl-β-D-thiogalactopyranoside (IPTG).
   4557..4578    +  protein_bind   CAP binding site: CAP binding activates transcription in the presence of cAMP. E. coli catabolite activator protein
   4593..4623    +  promoter       lac promoter: promoter for the E. coli lac operon
   4631..4647    +  protein_bind   lac operator: The lac repressor binds to the lac operator to inhibit transcription in E. coli. This inhibition can be relieved by adding lactose or isopropyl-β-D-thiogalactopyranoside (IPTG). lac repressor encoded by lacI
   4692..4710    +  promoter       T3 promoter: promoter for bacteriophage T3 RNA polymerase
   4738..4964    +  promoter       RSV promoter: Rous sarcoma virus enhancer/promoter
   4965..5145    +  LTR            5' LTR (truncated): truncated 5' long terminal repeat (LTR) from HIV-1
   5192..5317    +  misc_feature   HIV-1 Ψ: packaging signal of human immunodeficiency virus type 1
   5301..5664    +  CDS            HIV-1 gag (fragment): gag protein from human immunodeficiency virus 1; gag
   5810..6043    +  misc_feature   RRE: The Rev response element (RRE) of HIV-1 allows for Rev-dependent mRNA export from the nucleus to the cytoplasm.
   6420..6520    +  CDS            Rev (fragment): human immunodeficiency virus 1 (HIV-1) Rev protein; rev; enhances nuclear export of unspliced and incompletely spliced viral mRNAs
   6570..6810    +  promoter       U6 promoter: RNA polymerase III promoter for human U6 snRNA
   6915..7032    +  misc_feature   cPPT/CTS: central polypurine tract and central termination sequence of HIV-1
   7081..507     +  promoter       hPGK promoter (across the origin): human phosphoglycerate kinase 1 promoter
