[The description below was written by a language model from this plasmid's Addgene catalogue record and pLannotate feature annotations shown in this document.]
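Description:
pLKO1-shYAP1 is a third-generation, self-inactivating HIV-1-based lentiviral shRNA vector built on the pLKO1 backbone and designed to knock down human YAP1 in mammalian cells. It is propagated in E. coli through a high-copy ColE1/pUC-type origin with ampicillin selection (AmpR under its own bla promoter). It also carries an f1 origin, an SV40 origin and leftover lac/T7/T3 cloning-vector elements that play no role in the payload. The catalogue lists the backbone as about 8.5 kb, whereas the sequenced record is 7,084 nt, so the listed size should be treated as approximate.

The viral genome is transcribed in packaging cells from an RSV promoter fused to a truncated 5' LTR, which makes expression Tat-independent. Downstream lie the Ψ packaging signal with an adjoining gag fragment, the Rev response element for Rev-dependent nuclear export, and a cPPT/CTS element that aids nuclear import of the proviral DNA. The ΔU3 3' LTR inactivates LTR promoter activity after integration and is followed by an SV40 polyadenylation signal. The human U6 RNA polymerase III promoter sits in this framework. The roughly 50 bp hairpin insert was cloned between the AgeI and EcoRI sites, with AgeI destroyed in the process. It is not separately annotated in the feature table but should lie in the gap between U6 and the cPPT. A separate hPGK promoter drives puromycin N-acetyltransferase, allowing selection of transduced or transfected cells.

The plasmid can be used for transient transfection or, with helper packaging and envelope plasmids, to make lentivirus for stable YAP1 silencing. The associated study concerns TEAD-mediated, YAP-dependent gene induction and growth control.
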