Addgene plasmid #27368: pLKO1-shYAP1
Depositing lab: Kunliang Guan. Depositing organization: University of California, San Diego (UCSD). Publication: TEAD mediates YAP-dependent gene induction and growth control. Zhao B, Ye X, Yu J, Li L, Li W, Li S, Yu J, Lin JD, Wang CY, Chinnaiyan AM, Lai ZC, Guan KL. Genes Dev. 2008 Jul 15. 22(14):1962-71. 10.1101/gad.1664408 PubMed 18579750.
Backbone
  Vector backbone: pLKO1
  Backbone size w/o insert (bp): 8500
  Vector type: Mammalian Expression
Growth in bacteria
  Bacterial resistance: Ampicillin, 100 μg/mL
  Growth temperature: 37°C
  Growth strain: DH5alpha
  Copy number: Unknown
Gene/Insert
  Gene/Insert name: shYAP1
  Species: H. sapiens (human)
  Insert size (bp): 50
  Cloning method: Restriction Enzyme; 5′ cloning site AgeI (destroyed during cloning); 3′ cloning site EcoRI (unknown if destroyed)
  Sequencing primers: 5′ LKO1-5
Terms and licenses: Academic/Nonprofit Terms; Industry Terms: Not Available to Industry
Depositor comments: YAP shRNA sequence is - 5'-CCGGAAGCTTTGAGTTCTGACATCCCTCGAGGGATGTCAGAACTCAAAGCTTTTTTTC
How to cite: pLKO1-shYAP1 was a gift from Kunliang Guan (Addgene plasmid # 27368 ; http://n2t.net/addgene:27368 ; RRID:Addgene_27368)
