>Addgene plasmid #27368 | pLKO1-shYAP1 | addgene partial sequence | sequence record 33688 | 27368 with LKO1-5
CTTGGCTTTATATATCTTGTGGAAGGACGAAACACCGGAAGCTTTGAGTTCTGACATCCCTCGAGGGATG
TCAGAACTCAAAGCTTTTTTTCAATTCTCGACCTCGAGACAAATGGCAGTATTCATCCACAATTTTAAAA
GAAAAGGGGGGATTGGGGGGTACAGTGCAGGGGAAAGAATAGTAGACATAATAGCAACAGACATACAAAC
TAAAGAATTACAAAAACAAATTACAAAAATTCAAAATTTTCGGGTTTATTACAGGGACAGCAGAGATCCA
CTTTGGCCGCGGCTCGAGGGGGTTGGGGTTGCGCCTTTTCCAAGGCAGCCCTGGGTTTGCGCAGGGACGC
GGCTGCTCTGGGCGTGGTTCCGGGAAACGCAGCGGCGCCGACCCTGGGTCTCGCACATTCTTCACGTCCG
TTCGCAGCGTCACCCGGATCTTCGCCGCTACCCTTGTGGGCCCCCCGGCGACGCTTCCTGCTCCGCCCCT
AAGTCGGGAAGGTTCCTTGCGGTTCGCGGCGTGCCGGACGTGACAAACGGAAGCCGCACGTCTCACTAGT
ACCCTCGCAGACGGACAGCGCCAGGGAGCAATGGCAGCGCGCCGACCGCGATGGGCTGTGGCCAATAGCG
GCTGCTCAGCAGGGCGCGCCGAGAGCAGCGGCCGGGAAGGGGCGGTGCGGGAGGCGGGGTGTGGGGCGGT
AGTGTGGGCCCTGTTCCTGCCCGCGCGGTGTTCCGCATTCTGCAAGCCTCCGGAGCGCACGTCGGCAGTC
GGCTCCCTCGTTGACCGAATCACCGACCTCTCTCCCCAGGGGGATCCACCGGA
